Addgene plasmid #226564: mNeonGreen-Lrrc59
Purpose: Encodes Lrrc59 protein labeled with mNeonGreen
Depositing lab: Gia Voeltz. Publication: SigmaR1 shapes rough endoplasmic reticulum membrane sheets. Sawyer EM, Jensen LE, Meehl JB, Larsen KP, Petito DA, Hurley JH, Voeltz GK. Dev Cell. 2024 Jul 2:S1534-5807(24)00382-4. doi: 10.1016/j.devcel.2024.06.005. PubMed 38971154.
Backbone
  Vector backbone: mNeonGreen-N1
  Vector type: Mammalian Expression
Growth in bacteria
  Bacterial resistance: Kanamycin, 50 μg/mL
  Growth temperature: 37°C
  Growth strain: DH5alpha
  Copy number: High Copy
Gene/Insert
  Gene/Insert name: Lrrc59 (Leucine-rich repeat containing protein 59)
  Species: H. sapiens (human)
  Entrez Gene: LRRC59 (a.k.a. PRO1855, p34)
  Tag / fusion protein: mNeonGreen (N terminal on insert)
  Cloning method: Restriction Enzyme; 5′ cloning site Unknown (unknown if destroyed)
Terms and licenses: Academic/Nonprofit Terms; Industry Terms: Not Available to Industry
How to cite: mNeonGreen-Lrrc59 was a gift from Gia Voeltz (Addgene plasmid # 226564 ; http://n2t.net/addgene:226564 ; RRID:Addgene_226564)
