[The description below was written by a language model from this plasmid's Addgene catalogue record and pLannotate feature annotations shown in this document.]
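Description:
mNeonGreen-Lrrc59 is a mammalian expression plasmid of about 5.6 kb that produces human LRRC59 (leucine-rich repeat containing protein 59, also known as p34) fused to the green/yellow fluorescent protein mNeonGreen. The catalogue lists the backbone as mNeonGreen-N1, but both the tag field and the feature table place mNeonGreen at the N terminus of the insert. All on the same strand, the CMV enhancer and immediate-early promoter are followed by the mNeonGreen coding sequence, a short multiple-cloning-site remnant that serves as the junction, and then the LRRC59 open reading frame, which spans the numbering origin of the sequence record. A second cloning-site fragment and the SV40 polyadenylation signal terminate the transcript. The insert was introduced by restriction cloning, although the sites used are not recorded.

The remainder is typical of this family of fluorescent-protein vectors. A high-copy ColE1/pUC-type origin supports propagation in E. coli, and an f1 origin is also present. A single Tn5 NeoR/KanR gene is driven by tandem bacterial (bla-type) and SV40 early promoters and ends in the HSV TK polyadenylation signal, so it gives kanamycin resistance in bacteria and can give G418 resistance in mammalian cells. The short ble, bGH poly(A) and large T antigen annotations are fragmentary matches rather than functional elements.

The construct is intended for expressing fluorescently labelled LRRC59 in mammalian cells so that its localisation can be followed by fluorescence microscopy. The associated publication concerns the shaping of rough endoplasmic reticulum membrane sheets, which suggests use in imaging ER organisation, though the record does not spell out a specific application.
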