Features (pLannotate 1.2.2; 16 found; start..end, strand, type, name):
    620..640     -  misc_feature   MCS (fragment): multiple cloning site
    641..1348    -  CDS            mNeonGreen: mNeonGreen is a basic (constitutively fluorescent) green/yellow fluorescent protein published in 2013, derived from Branchiostoma lanceolatum. It is reported to be a very rapidly-maturing monomer with moderate acid sensitivity.
   1393..1596    -  promoter       CMV promoter: human cytomegalovirus (CMV) immediate early promoter
   1597..1900    -  enhancer       CMV enhancer: human cytomegalovirus immediate early enhancer
   2075..2663    -  rep_origin     ori: high-copy-number ColE1/pMB1/pBR322/pUC origin of replication
   2885..2901    +  polyA_signal   bGH poly(A) signal (fragment): bovine growth hormone polyadenylation signal
   2992..3039    -  polyA_signal   HSV TK poly(A) signal: herpes simplex virus thymidine kinase polyadenylation signal (Cole and Stacy, 1985)
   3098..3250    -  CDS            ble (fragment): BLE_KLEPN - Experimental evidence at protein level: Swiss-Prot protein existence level 1. Binding protein with a strong affinity to the bleomycin family of antibiotics. Binds to CL990; an antimitotic-antibiotic compound. From Klebsiella pneumoniae.
   3271..4065    -  CDS            NeoR/KanR: aminoglycoside phosphotransferase from Tn5; aph(3')-II (or nptII); confers resistance to neomycin, kanamycin, and G418 (Geneticin®)
   4100..4457    -  promoter       SV40 promoter: SV40 enhancer and early promoter
   4459..4563    -  promoter       AmpR promoter: bla
   4590..5018    +  rep_origin     f1 ori (sequence partly withheld): f1 bacteriophage origin of replication; arrow indicates direction of (+) strand synthesis
   5052..5173    -  polyA_signal   SV40 poly(A) signal: SV40 polyadenylation signal
   5196..5280    -  CDS            large T antigen (fragment): large T antigen from SV40 (simian virus 40)
   5297..5333    -  misc_feature   MCS (fragment): multiple cloning site
   5337..619     -  CDS            LRRC59 (across the origin): LRC59_HUMAN - Experimental evidence at protein level: Swiss-Prot protein existence level 1. Required for nuclear import of FGF1, but not that of FGF2. Might regulate nuclear import of exogenous FGF1 by facilitating interaction with the nuclear import machinery and by transporting cytosolic FGF1 to, and possibly through, the nuclear pores. From Homo sapiens (Human).
>Addgene plasmid #226564 | mNeonGreen-Lrrc59 | addgene full sequence | sequence record 451893 | Addgene NGS Result
TGAGGGCATCATACTCCTTTCTCCGGCGCTCCTTCTCTTCCGCCTTCTCCCGCTTCCGCAGTTCCCGCTC
CTGAGCTTCCTTAGCTCGCTGCTTAGCCTCACGCTTCTTCTCTGCCTCACGTTCTACTTCCAGCCGCCGC
TGCCTCTCCCGCTCCTGATCTGCCTGCACGGCCTTCATGTGCTGTAACACCTTGTTTGCACACTGCTTAC
ACTGCTTCTCATCCAAGCAGTCACCTGCCACCTTGGCCAGGACAGGATCCAGGGGGTTATCCTTCAGGTC
CAACCACTTCAGGTTCTTGAGCTGAGCAAAGCTGACAGGCAAGGTGACCAGCTTGTTGTTGAGGAGATCC
AGGTGCTGGAGGTTGACCAGACGGCCAAAGTCTGCTGGCAGCTGCTGCAGCTTGTTCTTACTCAGGTCTA
GCTTCACCAGGTGTGTGAGGCCACAGAAATCCGACGGTAGAGTAGTCAGTTTATTACAAGACAGATCCAG
GATGGTGGCCTTTGGAAGGGCAGCCAGCTCCTTCACCGGGACCTCATTCAGGTCGCTGAGGCTCAGGTCC
AGTTCGTTGCCGTCCAGCTTGTCGCGGAGGTTCCCGCCCTTGCTACCGGCCTTGGTCATAGCTCGAGATC
TGAGTCCGGACTTGTACAGCTCGTCCATGCCCATCACATCGGTAAAGGCCTTTTGCCACTCCTTGAAGTT
GAGCTCGGTCTTGGAGTGCTTGAGCTCCGTCTTACGGAACACGTACATCGGCTGGTTCTTCAGATAGTTA
GCCGCCATTGGCTTGGCAAAGGTGTAGGTGGTCCGCGCAGTGCTCCGGTAGCGCTTGCCATTTCCAGTGG
TGTAACTCCACTTAAAGGTACTGATGATGGTTTTGTCGTTGGGGTAAGTCTTCTTCGACCTGCACCAGTC
CGCAGCGGTCAGCGAGTTGGTCATCACAGGACCGTCAGCAGGGAAACCAGTCCCCTTCACCTGGGCCTCT
CCTTTGATGTGGCTTCCCTCGTAGGTGTAGCGGTAGTTAACAGTAAGGGAGGCACCATCTTCAAACTGCA
TTGTGCGATGGACTTGGTAGCCGGAGCCATCTACCATGGCGGCCTGGAAAGGCGACATCCCGTCAGGGTA
GGGCAGGTACTGATGGAAGCCATACCCGATATGAGGGACCAGAATCCAGGGGGAGAACTGGAGGTCACCC
TTGGTGGACTTCAGGTTTAACTCCTCATAACCATCATTTGGATTGCCGGTGCCCTGACCCACCATGTCAA
AGTCCACACCGTTGATGGAGCCAAAGATGTGTAACTCATGTGTCGCTGGGAGAGAGGCCATGTTATCCTC
CTCGCCCTTGCTCACCATGGTGGCGACCGGTAGCGCTAGCGGATCTGACGGTTCACTAAACCAGCTCTGC
TTATATAGACCTCCCACCGTACACGCCTACCGCCCATTTGCGTCAATGGGGCGGAGTTGTTACGACATTT
TGGAAAGTCCCGTTGATTTTGGTGCCAAAACAAACTCCCATTGACGTCAATGGGGTGGAGACTTGGAAAT
CCCCGTGAGTCAAACCGCTATCCACGCCCATTGATGTACTGCCAAAACCGCATCACCATGGTAATAGCGA
TGACTAATACGTAGATGTACTGCCAAGTAGGAAAGTCCCATAAGGTCATGTACTGGGCATAATGCCAGGC
GGGCCATTTACCGTCATTGACGTCAATAGGGGGCGTACTTGGCATATGATACACTTGATGTACTGCCAAG
TGGGCAGTTTACCGTAAATACTCCACCCATTGACGTCAATGGAAAGTCCCTATTGGCGTTACTATGGGAA
CATACGTCATTATTGACGTCAATGGGCGGGGGTCGTTGGGCGGTCAGCCAGGCGGGCCATTTACCGTAAG
TTATGTAACGCGGAACTCCATATATGGGCTATGAACTAATGACCCCGTAATTGATTACTATTAATAACTA
ATGCATGGCGGTAATACGGTTATCCACAGAATCAGGGGATAACGCAGGAAAGAACATGTGAGCAAAAGGC
CAGCAAAAGGCCAGGAACCGTAAAAAGGCCGCGTTGCTGGCGTTTTTCCATAGGCTCCGCCCCCCTGACG
AGCATCACAAAAATCGACGCTCAAGTCAGAGGTGGCGAAACCCGACAGGACTATAAAGATACCAGGCGTT
TCCCCCTGGAAGCTCCCTCGTGCGCTCTCCTGTTCCGACCCTGCCGCTTACCGGATACCTGTCCGCCTTT
CTCCCTTCGGGAAGCGTGGCGCTTTCTCATAGCTCACGCTGTAGGTATCTCAGTTCGGTGTAGGTCGTTC
GCTCCAAGCTGGGCTGTGTGCACGAACCCCCCGTTCAGCCCGACCGCTGCGCCTTATCCGGTAACTATCG
TCTTGAGTCCAACCCGGTAAGACACGACTTATCGCCACTGGCAGCAGCCACTGGTAACAGGATTAGCAGA
GCGAGGTATGTAGGCGGTGCTACAGAGTTCTTGAAGTGGTGGCCTAACTACGGCTACACTAGAAGAACAG
TATTTGGTATCTGCGCTCTGCTGAAGCCAGTTACCTTCGGAAAAAGAGTTGGTAGCTCTTGATCCGGCAA
ACAAACCACCGCTGGTAGCGGTGGTTTTTTTGTTTGCAAGCAGCAGATTACGCGCAGAAAAAAAGGATCT
CAAGAAGATCCTTTGATCTTTTCTACGGGGTCTGACGCTCAGTGGAACGAAAACTCACGTTAAGGGATTT
TGGTCATGAGATTATCAAAAAGGATCTTCACCTAGATCCTTTTAAATTAAAAATGAAGTTTTAAATCAAT
CTAAAGTATATATGAGTAACCTGAGGCTATGGCAGGGCCTGCCGCCCCGACGTTGGCTGCGAGCCCTGGG
CCTTCACCCGAACTTGGGGGGTGGGGTGGGGAAAAGGAAGAAACGCGGGCGTATTGGCCCCAATGGGGTC
TCGGTGGGGTATCGACAGAGTGCCAGCCCTGGGACCGAACCCCGCGTTTATGAACAAACGACCCAACACC
GTGCGTTTTATTCTGTCTTTTTATTGCCGTCATAGCGCGGGTTCCTTCCGGTATTGTCTCCTTCCGTGTT
TCAGTTAGCCTCCCCCTAGGGTGGGCGAAGAACTCCAGCATGAGATCCCCGCGCTGGAGGATCATCCAGC
CGGCGTCCCGGAAAACGATTCCGAAGCCCAACCTTTCATAGAAGGCGGCGGTGGAATCGAAATCTCGTGA
TGGCAGGTTGGGCGTCGCTTGGTCGGTCATTTCGAACCCCAGAGTCCCGCTCAGAAGAACTCGTCAAGAA
GGCGATAGAAGGCGATGCGCTGCGAATCGGGAGCGGCGATACCGTAAAGCACGAGGAAGCGGTCAGCCCA
TTCGCCGCCAAGCTCTTCAGCAATATCACGGGTAGCCAACGCTATGTCCTGATAGCGGTCCGCCACACCC
AGCCGGCCACAGTCGATGAATCCAGAAAAGCGGCCATTTTCCACCATGATATTCGGCAAGCAGGCATCGC
CATGGGTCACGACGAGATCCTCGCCGTCGGGCATGCTCGCCTTGAGCCTGGCGAACAGTTCGGCTGGCGC
GAGCCCCTGATGCTCTTCGTCCAGATCATCCTGATCGACAAGACCGGCTTCCATCCGAGTACGTGCTCGC
TCGATGCGATGTTTCGCTTGGTGGTCGAATGGGCAGGTAGCCGGATCAAGCGTATGCAGCCGCCGCATTG
CATCAGCCATGATGGATACTTTCTCGGCAGGAGCAAGGTGAGATGACAGGAGATCCTGCCCCGGCACTTC
GCCCAATAGCAGCCAGTCCCTTCCCGCTTCAGTGACAACGTCGAGCACAGCTGCGCAAGGAACGCCCGTC
GTGGCCAGCCACGATAGCCGCGCTGCCTCGTCTTGCAGTTCATTCAGGGCACCGGACAGGTCGGTCTTGA
CAAAAAGAACCGGGCGCCCCTGCGCTGACAGCCGGAACACGGCGGCATCAGAGCAGCCGATTGTCTGTTG
TGCCCAGTCATAGCCGAATAGCCTCTCCACCCAAGCGGCCGGAGAACCTGCGTGCAATCCATCTTGTTCA
ATCATGCGAAACGATCCTCATCCTGTCTCTTGATCGATCTTTGCAAAAGCCTAGGCCTCCAAAAAAGCCT
CCTCACTACTTCTGGAATAGCTCAGAGGCCGAGGCGGCCTCGGCCTCTGCATAAATAAAAAAAATTAGTC
AGCCATGGGGCGGAGAATGGGCGGAACTGGGCGGAGTTAGGGGCGGGATGGGCGGAGTTAGGGGCGGGAC
TATGGTTGCTGACTAATTGAGATGCATGCTTTGCATACTTCTGCCTGCTGGGGAGCCTGGGGACTTTCCA
CACCTGGTTGCTGACTAATTGAGATGCATGCTTTGCATACTTCTGCCTGCTGGGGAGCCTGGGGACTTTC
CACACCCTAACTGACACACATTCCACAGCTGGTTCTTTCCGCCTCAGGACTCTTCCTTTTTCAATATTAT
TGAAGCATTTATCAGGGTTATTGTCTCATGAGCGGATACATATTTGAATGTATTTAGAAAAATAAACAAA
TAGGGGTTCCGCGCACATTTCCCCGAAAAGTGCCACCTG
[124 nt withheld, positions 4590-4713]
C
[91 nt withheld, positions 4715-4805]
A
[49 nt withheld, positions 4807-4855]
CCTTTGACGTTGGAGTCCACGTTCTTT
[37 nt withheld, positions 4883-4919]
ACCCTATCTCGGTCTATTCTTTTGATTTATAAGGGATTTTGCCGATTTCGGCCTATTGGTTAAAAAATGA
GCTGATTTAACAAAAATTTAACGCGAATTTTAACAAAATATTAACGCTTACAATTTACGCGTTAAGATAC
ATTGATGAGTTTGGACAAACCACAACTAGAATGCAGTGAAAAAAATGCTTTATTTGTGAAATTTGTGATG
CTATTGCTTTATTTGTAACCATTATAAGCTGCAATAAACAAGTTAACAACAACAATTGCATTCATTTTAT
GTTTCAGGTTCAGGGGGAGGTGTGGGAGGTTTTTTAAAGCAAGTAAAACCTCTACAAATGTGGTATGGCT
GATTATGATCAGTTATCTAGATCCGGTGGATCCCGGGCCCGCGGTACCGTCGACTGCAGAATTCTCACTG
CTGAGAGTCGGTCTGGAGGACCCACTGGAGGATCTCATGGCGGCGTAGACCCTGGACCGCATTGTCATAG
ATGGTGTTCACGCTGGTGCAGAGGGGCTGCTGCTGCAGCTCTGTCACCCGACAAGCAACCAGCCCTCCCG
CCACACCAAATAGCAGCAGCAGCAGCAGCAGCTTCAGCACAGCCCAGGAACGAGTGTGCTTCCGGGGTGG
TGGCTTGCGGGGACGGGAGCCAGACTTAGATTTCGGGGCCTGATTTGCTTCCTTCTTAGGTTTCTTCTCC
TGCTCCCGCTTGGCTGCTT
